Addgene plasmid #167852: p28BIOHTEV-LIC
Purpose: (Empty Backbone) Bacterial expression vector with N-terminal AviTag and C-terminal 6X-his tag for protein expression and purification
Depositing lab: Cheryl Arrowsmith. Depositing organization: University of Toronto.
Backbone
  Vector backbone: pET28a
  Backbone manufacturer: Novagen
  Vector type: Bacterial Expression
  Tag / fusion protein: AviTag (N terminal on backbone); 6xHis (C terminal on backbone)
Growth in bacteria
  Bacterial resistance: Kanamycin, 50 μg/mL
  Growth temperature: 37°C
  Growth strain: DH5alpha
  Copy number: Low Copy
Gene/Insert
  Gene/Insert name: None
  Tag / fusion protein: AviTag (N terminal on backbone); 6xHis (C terminal on backbone)
Terms and licenses: Academic/Nonprofit Terms; Industry Terms: Not Available to Industry
Depositor comments: More information about this cloning vector can be found at https://www.thesgc.org/sites/default/files/toronto_vectors/p28BIOHTEV-LIC.pdf
How to cite: p28BIOHTEV-LIC was a gift from Cheryl Arrowsmith (Addgene plasmid # 167852 ; http://n2t.net/addgene:167852 ; RRID:Addgene_167852)
