[The description below was written by a language model from this plasmid's Addgene catalogue record and pLannotate feature annotations shown in this document.]
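Description:
p28BIOHTEV-LIC is an empty bacterial expression backbone derived from pET28a (Novagen). It is designed to produce recombinant proteins in E. coli with an N-terminal AviTag and a C-terminal 6xHis tag. It is selected with kanamycin through the aph(3')-Ia KanR gene. Replication depends on a pBR322/ColE1-type origin accompanied by the bom site and the rop gene, consistent with the low copy number in the record. An f1 origin is also present, along with remnant tetracycline-resistance fragments carried over from the parental backbone.

The expression cassette follows the standard pET layout. A T7 promoter is fused to a lac operator, followed by the T7 gene 10 ribosome binding site and, downstream, the T7 terminator. A plasmid-borne lacI gene with its own promoter supplies repressor, so transcription stays off until IPTG induction in a host that provides T7 RNA polymerase. Between the RBS and the C-terminal His-tag region lies a stuffer consisting of a loxP site and the Bacillus subtilis sacB gene with its native promoter. SacB levansucrase makes cells sensitive to sucrose, so it serves as a negative selection marker. The "LIC" in the name suggests that an insert replaces this stuffer by ligation-independent cloning, which would allow uncut or parental vector to be counter-selected, though the record does not describe the cloning scheme. The name also hints at a TEV protease site, but neither this nor the AviTag is annotated in the feature tables. The His tag is detected only as a short fragment.

The AviTag allows site-specific biotinylation by BirA, and the His tag supports metal-affinity purification. The depositor and sequencing-derived records (7,394 and 7,390 nt) show the same feature set.
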