Features (pLannotate 1.2.2; 21 found; start..end, strand, type, name):
     12..467     +  rep_origin     f1 ori (sequence partly withheld): f1 bacteriophage origin of replication; arrow indicates direction of (+) strand synthesis
    494..551     +  promoter       AmpR promoter (fragment): bla
    560..1375    -  CDS            KanR: aminoglycoside phosphotransferase; aph(3')-Ia; confers resistance to kanamycin in bacteria or G418 (Geneticin®) in eukaryotes
   1497..2085    +  rep_origin     ori: high-copy-number ColE1/pMB1/pBR322/pUC origin of replication
   2271..2413    -  misc_feature   bom: basis of mobility region from pBR322
   2515..2706    -  CDS            rop: Rop protein, which maintains plasmids at low copy number; rop
   2723..3103    +  CDS            YPB1_ECOLX: Protein predicted: Swiss-Prot protein existence level 4. From Escherichia coli.
   3175..3466    -  CDS            TcR (fragment): tetracycline efflux protein; tet; confers resistance to tetracycline
   3481..3502    -  protein_bind   CAP binding site: CAP binding activates transcription in the presence of cAMP. E. coli catabolite activator protein
   3515..4597    -  CDS            lacI: lac repressor; lacI; The lac repressor binds to the lac operator to inhibit transcription in E. coli. This inhibition can be relieved by adding lactose or isopropyl-β-D-thiogalactopyranoside (IPTG).
   4598..4675    -  promoter       lacI promoter: lacI
   4683..4962    -  CDS            TcR (fragment): tetracycline efflux protein; tet; confers resistance to tetracycline
   4984..5002    +  promoter       T7 promoter: promoter for bacteriophage T7 RNA polymerase
   5003..5027    +  protein_bind   lac operator: The lac repressor binds to the lac operator to inhibit transcription in E. coli. This inhibition can be relieved by adding lactose or isopropyl-β-D-thiogalactopyranoside (IPTG). lac repressor encoded by lacI
   5042..5064    +  RBS            RBS: efficient ribosome binding site from bacteriophage T7 gene 10 (Olins and Rangwala, 1989)
   5191..5224    +  protein_bind   loxP: Cre-mediated recombination occurs in the 8-bp core sequence (GCATACAT). Cre recombinase
   5239..5684    +  promoter       sacB promoter: sacR; sacB promoter and control region
   5685..7103    +  CDS            sacB: SACB_BACSU - Experimental evidence at protein level: Swiss-Prot protein existence level 1. From Bacillus subtilis (strain 168).
   7238..7255    +  CDS            9xHis (fragment): 9xHis affinity tag
   7265..7314    +  CDS            SET1 (fragment): solubility-enhancement tag derived from T7 phage gene 10B
   7322..7369    +  terminator     T7 terminator: transcription terminator for bacteriophage T7 RNA polymerase
>Addgene plasmid #167852 | p28BIOHTEV-LIC | depositor full sequence | sequence record 325800 | Full Sequence
TGGCGAATGGG
[124 nt withheld, positions 12-135]
C
[91 nt withheld, positions 137-227]
A
[49 nt withheld, positions 229-277]
CCTTTGACGTTGGAGTCCACGTTCTTT
[37 nt withheld, positions 305-341]
ACCCTATCTCGGTCTATTCTTTTGATTTATAAGGGATTTTGCCGATTTCGGCCTATTGGTTAAAAAATGA
GCTGATTTAACAAAAATTTAACGCGAATTTTAACAAAATATTAACGTTTACAATTTCAGGTGGCACTTTT
CGGGGAAATGTGCGCGGAACCCCTATTTGTTTATTTTTCTAAATACATTCAAATATGTATCCGCTCATGA
ATTAATTCTTAGAAAAACTCATCGAGCATCAAATGAAACTGCAATTTATTCATATCAGGATTATCAATAC
CATATTTTTGAAAAAGCCGTTTCTGTAATGAAGGAGAAAACTCACCGAGGCAGTTCCATAGGATGGCAAG
ATCCTGGTATCGGTCTGCGATTCCGACTCGTCCAACATCAATACAACCTATTAATTTCCCCTCGTCAAAA
ATAAGGTTATCAAGTGAGAAATCACCATGAGTGACGACTGAATCCGGTGAGAATGGCAAAAGTTTATGCA
TTTCTTTCCAGACTTGTTCAACAGGCCAGCCATTACGCTCGTCATCAAAATCACTCGCATCAACCAAACC
GTTATTCATTCGTGATTGCGCCTGAGCGAGACGAAATACGCGATCGCTGTTAAAAGGACAATTACAAACA
GGAATCGAATGCAACCGGCGCAGGAACACTGCCAGCGCATCAACAATATTTTCACCTGAATCAGGATATT
CTTCTAATACCTGGAATGCTGTTTTCCCGGGGATCGCAGTGGTGAGTAACCATGCATCATCAGGAGTACG
GATAAAATGCTTGATGGTCGGAAGAGGCATAAATTCCGTCAGCCAGTTTAGTCTGACCATCTCATCTGTA
ACATCATTGGCAACGCTACCTTTGCCATGTTTCAGAAACAACTCTGGCGCATCGGGCTTCCCATACAATC
GATAGATTGTCGCACCTGATTGCCCGACATTATCGCGAGCCCATTTATACCCATATAAATCAGCATCCAT
GTTGGAATTTAATCGCGGCCTAGAGCAAGACGTTTCCCGTTGAATATGGCTCATAACACCCCTTGTATTA
CTGTTTATGTAAGCAGACAGTTTTATTGTTCATGACCAAAATCCCTTAACGTGAGTTTTCGTTCCACTGA
GCGTCAGACCCCGTAGAAAAGATCAAAGGATCTTCTTGAGATCCTTTTTTTCTGCGCGTAATCTGCTGCT
TGCAAACAAAAAAACCACCGCTACCAGCGGTGGTTTGTTTGCCGGATCAAGAGCTACCAACTCTTTTTCC
GAAGGTAACTGGCTTCAGCAGAGCGCAGATACCAAATACTGTCCTTCTAGTGTAGCCGTAGTTAGGCCAC
CACTTCAAGAACTCTGTAGCACCGCCTACATACCTCGCTCTGCTAATCCTGTTACCAGTGGCTGCTGCCA
GTGGCGATAAGTCGTGTCTTACCGGGTTGGACTCAAGACGATAGTTACCGGATAAGGCGCAGCGGTCGGG
CTGAACGGGGGGTTCGTGCACACAGCCCAGCTTGGAGCGAACGACCTACACCGAACTGAGATACCTACAG
CGTGAGCTATGAGAAAGCGCCACGCTTCCCGAAGGGAGAAAGGCGGACAGGTATCCGGTAAGCGGCAGGG
TCGGAACAGGAGAGCGCACGAGGGAGCTTCCAGGGGGAAACGCCTGGTATCTTTATAGTCCTGTCGGGTT
TCGCCACCTCTGACTTGAGCGTCGATTTTTGTGATGCTCGTCAGGGGGGCGGAGCCTATGGAAAAACGCC
AGCAACGCGGCCTTTTTACGGTTCCTGGCCTTTTGCTGGCCTTTTGCTCACATGTTCTTTCCTGCGTTAT
CCCCTGATTCTGTGGATAACCGTATTACCGCCTTTGAGTGAGCTGATACCGCTCGCCGCAGCCGAACGAC
CGAGCGCAGCGAGTCAGTGAGCGAGGAAGCGGAAGAGCGCCTGATGCGGTATTTTCTCCTTACGCATCTG
TGCGGTATTTCACACCGCATATATGGTGCACTCTCAGTACAATCTGCTCTGATGCCGCATAGTTAAGCCA
GTATACACTCCGCTATCGCTACGTGACTGGGTCATGGCTGCGCCCCGACACCCGCCAACACCCGCTGACG
CGCCCTGACGGGCTTGTCTGCTCCCGGCATCCGCTTACAGACAAGCTGTGACCGTCTCCGGGAGCTGCAT
GTGTCAGAGGTTTTCACCGTCATCACCGAAACGCGCGAGGCAGCTGCGGTAAAGCTCATCAGCGTGGTCG
TGAAGCGATTCACAGATGTCTGCCTGTTCATCCGCGTCCAGCTCGTTGAGTTTCTCCAGAAGCGTTAATG
TCTGGCTTCTGATAAAGCGGGCCATGTTAAGGGCGGTTTTTTCCTGTTTGGTCACTGATGCCTCCGTGTA
AGGGGGATTTCTGTTCATGGGGGTAATGATACCGATGAAACGAGAGAGGATGCTCACGATACGGGTTACT
GATGATGAACATGCCCGGTTACTGGAACGTTGTGAGGGTAAACAACTGGCGGTATGGATGCGGCGGGACC
AGAGAAAAATCACTCAGGGTCAATGCCAGCGCTTCGTTAATACAGATGTAGGTGTTCCACAGGGTAGCCA
GCAGCATCCTGCGATGCAGATCCGGAACATAATGGTGCAGGGCGCTGACTTCCGCGTTTCCAGACTTTAC
GAAACACGGAAACCGAAGACCATTCATGTTGTTGCTCAGGTCGCAGACGTTTTGCAGCAGCAGTCGCTTC
ACGTTCGCTCGCGTATCGGTGATTCATTCTGCTAACCAGTAAGGCAACCCCGCCAGCCTAGCCGGGTCCT
CAACGACAGGAGCACGATCATGCGCACCCGTGGGGCCGCCATGCCGGCGATAATGGCCTGCTTCTCGCCG
AAACGTTTGGTGGCGGGACCAGTGACGAAGGCTTGAGCGAGGGCGTGCAAGATTCCGAATACCGCAAGCG
ACAGGCCGATCATCGTCGCGCTCCAGCGAAAGCGGTCCTCGCCGAAAATGACCCAGAGCGCTGCCGGCAC
CTGTCCTACGAGTTGCATGATAAAGAAGACAGTCATAAGTGCGGCGACGATAGTCATGCCCCGCGCCCAC
CGGAAGGAGCTGACTGGGTTGAAGGCTCTCAAGGGCATCGGTCGAGATCCCGGTGCCTAATGAGTGAGCT
AACTTACATTAATTGCGTTGCGCTCACTGCCCGCTTTCCAGTCGGGAAACCTGTCGTGCCAGCTGCATTA
ATGAATCGGCCAACGCGCGGGGAGAGGCGGTTTGCGTATTGGGCGCCAGGGTGGTTTTTCTTTTCACCAG
TGAGACGGGCAACAGCTGATTGCCCTTCACCGCCTGGCCCTGAGAGAGTTGCAGCAAGCGGTCCACGCTG
GTTTGCCCCAGCAGGCGAAAATCCTGTTTGATGGTGGTTAACGGCGGGATATAACATGAGCTGTCTTCGG
TATCGTCGTATCCCACTACCGAGATATCCGCACCAACGCGCAGCCCGGACTCGGTAATGGCGCGCATTGC
GCCCAGCGCCATCTGATCGTTGGCAACCAGCATCGCAGTGGGAACGATGCCCTCATTCAGCATTTGCATG
GTTTGTTGAAAACCGGACATGGCACTCCAGTCGCCTTCCCGTTCCGCTATCGGCTGAATTTGATTGCGAG
TGAGATATTTATGCCAGCCAGCCAGACGCAGACGCGCCGAGACAGAACTTAATGGGCCCGCTAACAGCGC
GATTTGCTGGTGACCCAATGCGACCAGATGCTCCACGCCCAGTCGCGTACCGTCTTCATGGGAGAAAATA
ATACTGTTGATGGGTGTCTGGTCAGAGACATCAAGAAATAACGCCGGAACATTAGTGCAGGCAGCTTCCA
CAGCAATGGCATCCTGGTCATCCAGCGGATAGTTAATGATCAGCCCACTGACGCGTTGCGCGAGAAGATT
GTGCACCGCCGCTTTACAGGCTTCGACGCCGCTTCGTTCTACCATCGACACCACCACGCTGGCACCCAGT
TGATCGGCGCGAGATTTAATCGCCGCGACAATTTGCGACGGCGCGTGCAGGGCCAGACTGGAGGTGGCAA
CGCCAATCAGCAACGACTGTTTGCCCGCCAGTTGTTGTGCCACGCGGTTGGGAATGTAATTCAGCTCCGC
CATCGCCGCTTCCACTTTTTCCCGCGTTTTCGCAGAAACGTGGCTGGCCTGGTTCACCACGCGGGAAACG
GTCTGATAAGAGACACCGGCATACTCTGCGACATCGTATAACGTTACTGGTTTCACATTCACCACCCTGA
ATTGACTCTCTTCCGGGCGCTATCATGCCATACCGCGAAAGGTTTTGCGCCATTCGATGGTGTCCGGGAT
CTCGACGCTCTCCCTTATGCGACTCCTGCATTAGGAAGCAGCCCAGTAGTAGGTTGAGGCCGTTGAGCAC
CGCCGCCGCAAGGAATGGTGCATGCAAGGAGATGGCGCCCAACAGTCCCCCGGCCACGGGGCCTGCCACC
ATACCCACGCCGAAACAAGCGCTCATGAGCCCGAAGTGGCGAGCCCGATCTTCCCCATCGGTGATGTCGG
CGATATAGGCGCCAGCAACCGCACCTGTGGCGCCGGTGATGCCGGCCACGATGCGTCCGGCGTAGAGGAT
CGAGATCTCGATCCCGCGAAATTAATACGACTCACTATAGGGGAATTGTGAGCGGATAACAATTCCCCTC
TAGAAATAATTTTGTTTAACTTTAAGAAGGAGATATACCATGAGCGGCCTGAACGATATTTTTGAAGCGC
AGAAAATTGAATGGCATGAAGGCAGCGCTGGAGGTTCAGGTGAAAACTTGTATTTCCAGGGCATTATGAG
TTCTCCTCCTGAAAGATCCATAACTTCGTATAGCATACATTATACGAAGTTATGCGGCCGCGACGTCCAC
ATATACCTGCCGTTCACTATTATTTAGTGAAATGAGATATTATGATATTTTCTGAATTGTGATTAAAAAG
GCAACTTTATGCCCATGCAACAGAAACTATAAAAAATACAGAGAATGAAAAGAAACAGATAGATTTTTTA
GTTCTTTAGGCCCGTAGTCTGCAAATCCTTTTATGATTTTCTATCAAACAAAAGAGGAAAATAGACCAGT
TGCAATCCAAACGAGAGTCTAATAGAATGAGGTCGAAAAGTAAATCGCGCGGGTTTGTTACTGATAAAGC
AGGCAAGACCTAAAATGTGTAAAGGGCAAAGTGTATACTTTGGCGTCACCCCTTACATATTTTAGGTCTT
TTTTTATTGTGCGTAACTAACTTGCCATCTTCAAACAGGAGGGCTGGAAGAAGCAGACCGCTAACACAGT
ACATAAAAAAGGAGACATGAACGATGAACATCAAAAAGTTTGCAAAACAAGCAACAGTATTAACCTTTAC
TACCGCACTGCTGGCAGGAGGCGCAACTCAAGCGTTTGCGAAAGAAACGAACCAAAAGCCATATAAGGAA
ACATACGGCATTTCCCATATTACACGCCATGATATGCTGCAAATCCCTGAACAGCAAAAAAATGAAAAAT
ATCAAGTTCCTGAGTTCGATTCGTCCACAATTAAAAATATCTCTTCTGCAAAAGGCCTGGACGTTTGGGA
CAGCTGGCCATTACAAAACGCTGACGGCACTGTCGCAAACTATCACGGCTACCACATCGTCTTTGCATTA
GCCGGAGATCCTAAAAATGCGGATGACACATCGATTTACATGTTCTATCAAAAAGTCGGCGAAACTTCTA
TTGACAGCTGGAAAAACGCTGGCCGCGTCTTTAAAGACAGCGACAAATTCGATGCAAATGATTCTATCCT
AAAAGACCAAACACAAGAATGGTCAGGTTCAGCCACATTTACATCTGACGGAAAAATCCGTTTATTCTAC
ACTGATTTCTCCGGTAAACATTACGGCAAACAAACACTGACAACTGCACAAGTTAACGTATCAGCATCAG
ACAGCTCTTTGAACATCAACGGTGTAGAGGATTATAAATCAATCTTTGACGGTGACGGAAAAACGTATCA
AAATGTACAGCAGTTCATCGATGAAGGCAACTACAGCTCAGGCGACAACCATACGCTGAGAGATCCTCAC
TACGTAGAAGATAAAGGCCACAAATACTTAGTATTTGAAGCAAACACTGGAACTGAAGATGGCTACCAAG
GCGAAGAATCTTTATTTAACAAAGCATACTATGGCAAAAGCACATCATTCTTCCGTCAAGAAAGTCAAAA
ACTTCTGCAAAGCGATAAAAAACGCACGGCTGAGTTAGCAAACGGCGCTCTCGGTATGATTGAGCTAAAC
GATGATTACACACTGAAAAAAGTGATGAAACCGCTGATTGCATCTAACACAGTAACAGATGAAATTGAAC
GCGCGAACGTCTTTAAAATGAACGGCAAATGGTACCTGTTCACTGACTCCCGCGGATCAAAAATGACGAT
TGACGGCATTACGTCTAACGATATTTACATGCTTGGTTATGTTTCTAATTCTTTAACTGGCCCATACAAG
CCGCTGAACAAAACTGGCCTTGTGTTAAAAATGGATCTTGATCCTAACGATGTAACCTTTACTTACTCAC
ACTTCGCTGTACCTCAAGCGAAAGGAAACAATGTCGTGATTACAAGCTATATGACAAACAGAGGATTCTA
CGCAGACAAACAATCAACGTTTGCGCCTAGCTTCCTGCTGAACATCAAAGGCAAGAAAACATCTGTTGTC
AAAGACAGCATCCTTGAACAAGGACAATTAACAGTTAACAAATAAAAACGCAAAAGAAAATGCCGATATC
CTATTGGCATTGACGTCAGGTGGCACTTTTCGAGGAGATCATGCACAGGTGGAAGTGGTCATCACCACCA
TCATCACTGATGACGAAGCTTGCGGCCGCACTCGAGCACCACCACCACCACCACTGAGATCCGGCTGCTA
ACAAAGCCCGAAAGGAAGCTGAGTTGGCTGCTGCCACCGCTGAGCAATAACTAGCATAACCCCTTGGGGC
CTCTAAACGGGTCTTGAGGGGTTTTTTGCTGAAAGGAGGAACTATATCCGGAT
