Features (pLannotate 1.2.2; 21 found; start..end, strand, type, name):
     54..72      +  promoter       T7 promoter: promoter for bacteriophage T7 RNA polymerase
     73..97      +  protein_bind   lac operator: The lac repressor binds to the lac operator to inhibit transcription in E. coli. This inhibition can be relieved by adding lactose or isopropyl-β-D-thiogalactopyranoside (IPTG). lac repressor encoded by lacI
    112..134     +  RBS            RBS: efficient ribosome binding site from bacteriophage T7 gene 10 (Olins and Rangwala, 1989)
    261..294     +  protein_bind   loxP: Cre-mediated recombination occurs in the 8-bp core sequence (GCATACAT). Cre recombinase
    309..754     +  promoter       sacB promoter: sacR; sacB promoter and control region
    755..2176    +  CDS            SacB: secreted levansucrase that renders bacterial growth sensitive to sucrose; Bacillus subtilis sacB; negative selection marker
   2308..2325    +  CDS            9xHis (fragment): 9xHis affinity tag
   2335..2384    +  CDS            SET1 (fragment): solubility-enhancement tag derived from T7 phage gene 10B
   2392..2439    +  terminator     T7 terminator: transcription terminator for bacteriophage T7 RNA polymerase
   2476..2904    +  rep_origin     f1 ori (sequence partly withheld): f1 bacteriophage origin of replication; arrow indicates direction of (+) strand synthesis
   2957..3014    +  promoter       AmpR promoter (fragment): bla
   3023..3838    -  CDS            KanR: aminoglycoside phosphotransferase; aph(3')-Ia; confers resistance to kanamycin in bacteria or G418 (Geneticin®) in eukaryotes
   3960..4548    +  rep_origin     ori: high-copy-number ColE1/pMB1/pBR322/pUC origin of replication
   4734..4873    -  misc_feature   bom: basis of mobility region from pBR322
   4975..5166    -  CDS            rop: Rop protein, which maintains plasmids at low copy number; rop
   5183..5563    +  CDS            YPB1_ECOLX: Protein predicted: Swiss-Prot protein existence level 4. From Escherichia coli.
   5635..5926    -  CDS            TcR (fragment): tetracycline efflux protein; tet; confers resistance to tetracycline
   5941..5962    -  protein_bind   CAP binding site: CAP binding activates transcription in the presence of cAMP. E. coli catabolite activator protein
   5975..7057    -  CDS            lacI: lac repressor; lacI; The lac repressor binds to the lac operator to inhibit transcription in E. coli. This inhibition can be relieved by adding lactose or isopropyl-β-D-thiogalactopyranoside (IPTG).
   7058..7135    -  promoter       lacI promoter: lacI
   7143..32      -  CDS            TcR (fragment) (across the origin): tetracycline efflux protein; tet; confers resistance to tetracycline
>Addgene plasmid #167852 | p28BIOHTEV-LIC | addgene full sequence | sequence record 331065 | Addgene NGS Result
TGCCGGCCACGATGCGTCCGGCGTAGAGGATCGAGATCTCGATCCCGCGAAATTAATACGACTCACTATA
GGGGAATTGTGAGCGGATAACAATTCCCCTCTAGAAATAATTTTGTTTAACTTTAAGAAGGAGATATACC
ATGAGCGGCCTGAACGATATTTTTGAAGCGCAGAAAATTGAATGGCATGAAGGCAGCGCTGGAGGTTCAG
GTGAAAACTTGTATTTCCAGGGCATTATGAGTTCTCCTCCTGAAAGATCCATAACTTCGTATAGCATACA
TTATACGAAGTTATGCGGCCGCGACGTCCACATATACCTGCCGTTCACTATTATTTAGTGAAATGAGATA
TTATGATATTTTCTGAATTGTGATTAAAAAGGCAACTTTATGCCCATGCAACAGAAACTATAAAAAATAC
AGAGAATGAAAAGAAACAGATAGATTTTTTAGTTCTTTAGGCCCGTAGTCTGCAAATCCTTTTATGATTT
TCTATCAAACAAAAGAGGAAAATAGACCAGTTGCAATCCAAACGAGAGTCTAATAGAATGAGGTCGAAAA
GTAAATCGCGCGGGTTTGTTACTGATAAAGCAGGCAAGACCTAAAATGTGTAAAGGGCAAAGTGTATACT
TTGGCGTCACCCCTTACATATTTTAGGTCTTTTTTTATTGTGCGTAACTAACTTGCCATCTTCAAACAGG
AGGGCTGGAAGAAGCAGACCGCTAACACAGTACATAAAAAAGGAGACATGAACGATGAACATCAAAAAGT
TTGCAAAACAAGCAACAGTATTAACCTTTACTACCGCACTGCTGGCAGGAGGCGCAACTCAAGCGTTTGC
GAAAGAAACGAACCAAAAGCCATATAAGGAAACATACGGCATTTCCCATATTACACGCCATGATATGCTG
CAAATCCCTGAACAGCAAAAAAATGAAAAATATAAAGTTCCTGAGTTCGATTCGTCCACAATTAAAAATA
TCTCTTCTGCAAAAGGCCTGGACGTTTGGGACAGCTGGCCATTACAAAACACTGACGGCACTGTCGCAAA
CTATCACGGCTACCACATCGTCTTTGCATTAGCCGGAGATCCTAAAAATGCGGATGACACATCGATTTAC
ATGTTCTATCAAAAAGTCGGCGAAACTTCTATTGACAGCTGGAAAAACGCTGGCCGCGTCTTTAAAGACA
GCGACAAATTCGATGCAAATGATTCTATCCTAAAAGACCAAACACAAGAATGGTCAGGTTCAGCCACATT
TACATCTGACGGAAAAATCCGTTTATTCTACACTGATTTCTCCGGTAAACATTACGGCAAACAAACACTG
ACAACTGCACAAGTTAACGTATCAGCATCAGACAGCTCTTTGAACATCAACGGTGTAGAGGATTATAAAT
CAATCTTTGACGGTGACGGAAAAACGTATCAAAATGTACAGCAGTTCATCGATGAAGGCAACTACAGCTC
AGGCGACAACCATACGCTGAGAGATCCTCACTACGTAGAAGATAAAGGCCACAAATACTTAGTATTTGAA
GCAAACACTGGAACTGAAGATGGCTACCAAGGCGAAGAATCTTTATTTAACAAAGCATACTATGGCAAAA
GCACATCATTCTTCCGTCAAGAAAGTCAAAAACTTCTGCAAAGCGATAAAAAACGCACGGCTGAGTTAGC
AAACGGCGCTCTCGGTATGATTGAGCTAAACGATGATTACACACTGAAAAAAGTGATGAAACCGCTGATT
GCATCTAACACAGTAACAGATGAAATTGAACGCGCGAACGTCTTTAAAATGAACGGCAAATGGTACCTGT
TCACTGACTCCCGCGGATCAAAAATGACGATTGACGGCATTACGTCTAACGATATTTACATGCTTGGTTA
TGTTTCTAATTCTTTAACTGGCCCATACAAGCCGCTGAACAAAACTGGCCTTGTGTTAAAAATGGATCTT
GATCCTAACGATGTAACCTTTACTTACTCACACTTCGCTGTACCTCAAGCGAAAGGAAACAATGTCGTGA
TTACAAGCTATATGACAAACAGAGGATTCTACGCAGACAAACAATCAACGTTTGCGCCTAGCTTCCTGCT
GAACATCAAAGGCAAGAAAACATCTGTTGTCAAAGACAGCATCCTTGAACAAGGACAATTAACAGTTAAC
AAATAAAAACGCAAAAGAAAATGCCGATATCCTATTGGCATTGACGTCAGGTGGCACTTTTCGAGGAGAT
CATGCACAGGTGGAAGTGGTCATCACCACCATCATCACTGATGACGAAGCTTGCGGCCGCACTCGAGCAC
CACCACCACCACCACTGAGATCCGGCTGCTAACAAAGCCCGAAAGGAAGCTGAGTTGGCTGCTGCCACCG
CTGAGCAATAACTAGCATAACCCCTTGGGGCCTCTAAACGGGTCTTGAGGGGTTTTTTGCTGAAAGGAGG
AACTATATCCGGATTGGCGAATGGG
[124 nt withheld, positions 2476-2599]
C
[91 nt withheld, positions 2601-2691]
A
[49 nt withheld, positions 2693-2741]
CCTTTGACGTTGGAGTCCACGTTCTTT
[37 nt withheld, positions 2769-2805]
ACCCTATCTCGGTCTATTCTTTTGATTTATAAGGGATTTTGCCGATTTCGGCCTATTGGTTAAAAAATGA
GCTGATTTAACAAAAATTTAACGCGAATTTTAACAAAATATTAACGCTTACAATTTAGGTGGCACTTTTC
GGGGAAATGTGCGCGGAACCCCTATTTGTTTATTTTTCTAAATACATTCAAATATGTATCCGCTCATGAA
TTAATTCTTAGAAAAACTCATCGAGCATCAAATGAAACTGCAATTTATTCATATCAGGATTATCAATACC
ATATTTTTGAAAAAGCCGTTTCTGTAATGAAGGAGAAAACTCACCGAGGCAGTTCCATAGGATGGCAAGA
TCCTGGTATCGGTCTGCGATTCCGACTCGTCCAACATCAATACAACCTATTAATTTCCCCTCGTCAAAAA
TAAGGTTATCAAGTGAGAAATCACCATGAGTGACGACTGAATCCGGTGAGAATGGCAAAAGTTTATGCAT
TTCTTTCCAGACTTGTTCAACAGGCCAGCCATTACGCTCGTCATCAAAATCACTCGCATCAACCAAACCG
TTATTCATTCGTGATTGCGCCTGAGCGAGACGAAATACGCGATCGCTGTTAAAAGGACAATTACAAACAG
GAATCGAATGCAACCGGCGCAGGAACACTGCCAGCGCATCAACAATATTTTCACCTGAATCAGGATATTC
TTCTAATACCTGGAATGCTGTTTTCCCGGGGATCGCAGTGGTGAGTAACCATGCATCATCAGGAGTACGG
ATAAAATGCTTGATGGTCGGAAGAGGCATAAATTCCGTCAGCCAGTTTAGTCTGACCATCTCATCTGTAA
CATCATTGGCAACGCTACCTTTGCCATGTTTCAGAAACAACTCTGGCGCATCGGGCTTCCCATACAATCG
ATAGATTGTCGCACCTGATTGCCCGACATTATCGCGAGCCCATTTATACCCATATAAATCAGCATCCATG
TTGGAATTTAATCGCGGCCTAGAGCAAGACGTTTCCCGTTGAATATGGCTCATAACACCCCTTGTATTAC
TGTTTATGTAAGCAGACAGTTTTATTGTTCATGACCAAAATCCCTTAACGTGAGTTTTCGTTCCACTGAG
CGTCAGACCCCGTAGAAAAGATCAAAGGATCTTCTTGAGATCCTTTTTTTCTGCGCGTAATCTGCTGCTT
GCAAACAAAAAAACCACCGCTACCAGCGGTGGTTTGTTTGCCGGATCAAGAGCTACCAACTCTTTTTCCG
AAGGTAACTGGCTTCAGCAGAGCGCAGATACCAAATACTGTCCTTCTAGTGTAGCCGTAGTTAGGCCACC
ACTTCAAGAACTCTGTAGCACCGCCTACATACCTCGCTCTGCTAATCCTGTTACCAGTGGCTGCTGCCAG
TGGCGATAAGTCGTGTCTTACCGGGTTGGACTCAAGACGATAGTTACCGGATAAGGCGCAGCGGTCGGGC
TGAACGGGGGGTTCGTGCACACAGCCCAGCTTGGAGCGAACGACCTACACCGAACTGAGATACCTACAGC
GTGAGCTATGAGAAAGCGCCACGCTTCCCGAAGGGAGAAAGGCGGACAGGTATCCGGTAAGCGGCAGGGT
CGGAACAGGAGAGCGCACGAGGGAGCTTCCAGGGGGAAACGCCTGGTATCTTTATAGTCCTGTCGGGTTT
CGCCACCTCTGACTTGAGCGTCGATTTTTGTGATGCTCGTCAGGGGGGCGGAGCCTATGGAAAAACGCCA
GCAACGCGGCCTTTTTACGGTTCCTGGCCTTTTGCTGGCCTTTTGCTCACATGTTCTTTCCTGCGTTATC
CCCTGATTCTGTGGATAACCGTATTACCGCCTTTGAGTGAGCTGATACCGCTCGCCGCAGCCGAACGACC
GAGCGCAGCGAGTCAGTGAGCGAGGAAGCGGAAGAGCGCCTGATGCGGTATTTTCTCCTTACGCATCTGT
GCGGTATTTCACACCGCAATGGTGCACTCTCAGTACAATCTGCTCTGATGCCGCATAGTTAAGCCAGTAT
ACACTCCGCTATCGCTACGTGACTGGGTCATGGCTGCGCCCCGACACCCGCCAACACCCGCTGACGCGCC
CTGACGGGCTTGTCTGCTCCCGGCATCCGCTTACAGACAAGCTGTGACCGTCTCCGGGAGCTGCATGTGT
CAGAGGTTTTCACCGTCATCACCGAAACGCGCGAGGCAGCTGCGGTAAAGCTCATCAGCGTGGTCGTGAA
GCGATTCACAGATGTCTGCCTGTTCATCCGCGTCCAGCTCGTTGAGTTTCTCCAGAAGCGTTAATGTCTG
GCTTCTGATAAAGCGGGCCATGTTAAGGGCGGTTTTTTCCTGTTTGGTCACTGATGCCTCCGTGTAAGGG
GGATTTCTGTTCATGGGGGTAATGATACCGATGAAACGAGAGAGGATGCTCACGATACGGGTTACTGATG
ATGAACATGCCCGGTTACTGGAACGTTGTGAGGGTAAACAACTGGCGGTATGGATGCGGCGGGACCAGAG
AAAAATCACTCAGGGTCAATGCCAGCGCTTCGTTAATACAGATGTAGGTGTTCCACAGGGTAGCCAGCAG
CATCCTGCGATGCAGATCCGGAACATAATGGTGCAGGGCGCTGACTTCCGCGTTTCCAGACTTTACGAAA
CACGGAAACCGAAGACCATTCATGTTGTTGCTCAGGTCGCAGACGTTTTGCAGCAGCAGTCGCTTCACGT
TCGCTCGCGTATCGGTGATTCATTCTGCTAACCAGTAAGGCAACCCCGCCAGCCTAGCCGGGTCCTCAAC
GACAGGAGCACGATCATGCGCACCCGTGGGGCCGCCATGCCGGCGATAATGGCCTGCTTCTCGCCGAAAC
GTTTGGTGGCGGGACCAGTGACGAAGGCTTGAGCGAGGGCGTGCAAGATTCCGAATACCGCAAGCGACAG
GCCGATCATCGTCGCGCTCCAGCGAAAGCGGTCCTCGCCGAAAATGACCCAGAGCGCTGCCGGCACCTGT
CCTACGAGTTGCATGATAAAGAAGACAGTCATAAGTGCGGCGACGATAGTCATGCCCCGCGCCCACCGGA
AGGAGCTGACTGGGTTGAAGGCTCTCAAGGGCATCGGTCGAGATCCCGGTGCCTAATGAGTGAGCTAACT
TACATTAATTGCGTTGCGCTCACTGCCCGCTTTCCAGTCGGGAAACCTGTCGTGCCAGCTGCATTAATGA
ATCGGCCAACGCGCGGGGAGAGGCGGTTTGCGTATTGGGCGCCAGGGTGGTTTTTCTTTTCACCAGTGAG
ACGGGCAACAGCTGATTGCCCTTCACCGCCTGGCCCTGAGAGAGTTGCAGCAAGCGGTCCACGCTGGTTT
GCCCCAGCAGGCGAAAATCCTGTTTGATGGTGGTTAACGGCGGGATATAACATGAGCTGTCTTCGGTATC
GTCGTATCCCACTACCGAGATATCCGCACCAACGCGCAGCCCGGACTCGGTAATGGCGCGCATTGCGCCC
AGCGCCATCTGATCGTTGGCAACCAGCATCGCAGTGGGAACGATGCCCTCATTCAGCATTTGCATGGTTT
GTTGAAAACCGGACATGGCACTCCAGTCGCCTTCCCGTTCCGCTATCGGCTGAATTTGATTGCGAGTGAG
ATATTTATGCCAGCCAGCCAGACGCAGACGCGCCGAGACAGAACTTAATGGGCCCGCTAACAGCGCGATT
TGCTGGTGACCCAATGCGACCAGATGCTCCACGCCCAGTCGCGTACCGTCTTCATGGGAGAAAATAATAC
TGTTGATGGGTGTCTGGTCAGAGACATCAAGAAATAACGCCGGAACATTAGTGCAGGCAGCTTCCACAGC
AATGGCATCCTGGTCATCCAGCGGATAGTTAATGATCAGCCCACTGACGCGTTGCGCGAGAAGATTGTGC
ACCGCCGCTTTACAGGCTTCGACGCCGCTTCGTTCTACCATCGACACCACCACGCTGGCACCCAGTTGAT
CGGCGCGAGATTTAATCGCCGCGACAATTTGCGACGGCGCGTGCAGGGCCAGACTGGAGGTGGCAACGCC
AATCAGCAACGACTGTTTGCCCGCCAGTTGTTGTGCCACGCGGTTGGGAATGTAATTCAGCTCCGCCATC
GCCGCTTCCACTTTTTCCCGCGTTTTCGCAGAAACGTGGCTGGCCTGGTTCACCACGCGGGAAACGGTCT
GATAAGAGACACCGGCATACTCTGCGACATCGTATAACGTTACTGGTTTCACATTCACCACCCTGAATTG
ACTCTCTTCCGGGCGCTATCATGCCATACCGCGAAAGGTTTTGCGCCATTCGATGGTGTCCGGGATCTCG
ACGCTCTCCCTTATGCGACTCCTGCATTAGGAAGCAGCCCAGTAGTAGGTTGAGGCCGTTGAGCACCGCC
GCCGCAAGGAATGGTGCATGCAAGGAGATGGCGCCCAACAGTCCCCCGGCCACGGGGCCTGCCACCATAC
CCACGCCGAAACAAGCGCTCATGAGCCCGAAGTGGCGAGCCCGATCTTCCCCATCGGTGATGTCGGCGAT
ATAGGCGCCAGCAACCGCACCTGTGGCGCCGGTGA
